Addgene plasmid #39229: NpT7-5-ERK1
Depositing lab: Melanie Cobb. Depositing organization: University of Texas Southwestern Medical Center. Publication: Regulation and properties of extracellular signal-regulated protein kinases 1 and 2 in vitro. Robbins DJ, Zhen E, Owaki H, Vanderbilt CA, Ebert D, Geppert TD, Cobb MH. J Biol Chem. 1993 Mar 5;268(7):5097-106. PubMed 8444886.
Backbone
  Vector backbone: NpT7-5
  Vector type: Bacterial Expression
Growth in bacteria
  Bacterial resistance: Ampicillin, 100 μg/mL
  Growth temperature: 37°C
  Growth strain: DH5alpha
  Copy number: Unknown
Gene/Insert
  Gene/Insert name: ERK1
  Species: H. sapiens (human)
  GenBank ID: NM_002746
  Entrez Gene: MAPK3 (a.k.a. ERK-1, ERK1, ERT2, HS44KDAP, HUMKER1A, P44ERK1, P44MAPK, PRKM3, p44-ERK1, p44-MAPK)
  Promoter: T7
  Tag / fusion protein: His (N terminal on insert)
  Cloning method: Restriction Enzyme; 5′ cloning site EcoRI (not destroyed); 3′ cloning site BamHI (not destroyed)
  Sequencing primers: 5′ T7
Terms and licenses: Academic/Nonprofit Terms; Industry Terms: Not Available to Industry
How to cite: NpT7-5-ERK1 was a gift from Melanie Cobb (Addgene plasmid # 39229 ; http://n2t.net/addgene:39229 ; RRID:Addgene_39229)
