[The description below was written by a language model from this plasmid's Addgene catalogue record.]
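Description:
NpT7-5-ERK1 is a bacterial expression plasmid built on the NpT7-5 backbone for producing recombinant human ERK1 (MAPK3, also known as p44 MAPK) in E. coli. It is selected with ampicillin. The record lists the copy number as unknown and does not name the origin of replication. No feature table accompanies the entry, so backbone details beyond the catalogue fields cannot be stated.

The insert is the ERK1 coding sequence, recorded as human and referenced to the MAPK3 transcript. It was cloned by restriction digestion between EcoRI at the 5′ end and BamHI at the 3′ end, and both sites remain intact, so the insert can be excised or transferred. Transcription is driven by a T7 promoter, which is recognised only by T7 RNA polymerase. Protein production therefore requires a host that supplies this polymerase, whereas an ordinary cloning strain serves only to maintain the plasmid. An N-terminal His tag is fused to the kinase, which allows the protein to be purified by immobilised metal affinity chromatography and detected with anti-His reagents.

ERK1 is a serine/threonine kinase of the MAP kinase cascade and is activated by dual phosphorylation from upstream MEK kinases. Protein made in bacteria would be expected to be largely unphosphorylated and of low activity. The associated publication concerns the regulation and properties of ERK1 and ERK2 in vitro, which is consistent with using this construct to make purified kinase for biochemical work such as activation, phosphorylation and enzymatic characterisation assays.
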