>Addgene plasmid #39229 | NpT7-5-ERK1 | addgene partial sequence | sequence record 50912 | T7 5'-TAATACGACTCACTATAGGG-3'
ATGGCACATCACCATCACCATCATATGGCGGCGGCGGCGGCTCAGGGGGGCGGGGGCGGGGAGCCCCGTA
GAACCGAGGGGGTCGGCCCGGGGGTCCCGGGGGAGGTGGAGATGGTGAAGGGGCAGCCGTTCGACGTGGG
CCCGCGCTACACGCAGTTGCAGTACATCGGCGAGGGCGCGTACGGCATGGTCAGCTCGGCCTATGACCAC
GTGCGCAAGACTCGCGTGGCCATCAAGAAGATCAGCCCCTTCGAACATCAGACCTACTGCCAGCGCACGC
TCCGGGAGATCCAGATCCTGCTGCGCTTCCGCCATGAGAATGTCATCGGCATCCGAGACATTCTGCGGGC
GTCCACCCTGGAAGCCATGAGAGATGTCTACATTGTGCAGGACCTGATGGAGACTGACCTGTACAAGTTG
CTGAAAAGCCAGCAGCTGAGCAATGACCATATCTGCTACTTCCTCTACCAGATCCTGCGGGGCCTCAAGT
ACATCCACTCCGCCAACGTGCTCCACCGAGATCTAAAGCCCTCCAACCTGCTCATCAACACCACCTGCGA
CCTTAAGATTTGTGATTTCGGCCTGGCCCGGATTGCCGATCCTGAGCATGACCACACCGGCTTCCTGACG
GAGTATGTGGCTACGCGCTGGTACCGGGCCCCAGAGATCATGCTGAACTCCAAGGGCTATACCAAGTCCA
TCGACATCTGGTCTGTGGGCTGCATTCTGGCTGAGATGCTCTCTAACCGGCCCATCTTCCCTGGCAAGCA
CTACCTGGATCAGCTCAACCACATTCTGGGCATCCTGGGCTCCCCATCCCAGGAGGACCTGAATTGTATC
AT
